Addgene plasmid #176623: pCS2-BiNLS-fYap
Purpose: expresses optofYap in zebrafish
Depositing lab: Timothy Saunders. Depositing organization: National University of Singapore. Publication: Optogenetic control of YAP cellular localisation and function. Toh PJY, Lai JKH, Hermann A, Destaing O, Sheetz MP, Sudol M, Saunders TE. EMBO Rep. 2022 Sep 5;23(9):e54401. doi: 10.15252/embr.202154401. Epub 2022 Jul 25. PubMed 35876586.
Backbone
  Vector backbone: pCS2+
  Backbone size w/o insert (bp): 4091
  Total vector size (bp): 6551
  Vector type: Zebrafish expression
Growth in bacteria
  Bacterial resistance: Ampicillin, 100 μg/mL
  Growth temperature: 37°C
  Growth strain: DH5alpha
  Copy number: Unknown
Gene/Insert
  Gene/Insert name: Yes associated protein (alt name: Yap)
  Species: D. rerio (zebrafish)
  Insert size (bp): 2706
  Entrez Gene: yap1 (a.k.a. YAP65, cb194, sb:cb194, si:ch211-181p1.5, si:dkey-3b8.3, wu:fc18c04, zYAP, zgc:158380)
  Promoter: SP6
  Tag / fusion protein: mCherry (N terminal on insert)
  Cloning method: Restriction Enzyme; 5′ cloning site EcoRI (unknown if destroyed); 3′ cloning site PspXI (unknown if destroyed)
  Sequencing primers: 5′ ATTTAGGTGACACTATAGA; 3′ ACTATAGTGAGTCGTATTA
Terms and licenses: Academic/Nonprofit Terms; Industry Terms: Not Available to Industry
Depositor comments: Vector backbone pDN34 is based on the LINuS method for optogenetic control of nuclear import.
How to cite: pCS2-BiNLS-fYap was a gift from Timothy Saunders (Addgene plasmid # 176623 ; http://n2t.net/addgene:176623 ; RRID:Addgene_176623)
