[The description below was written by a language model from this plasmid's Addgene catalogue record and pLannotate feature annotations shown in this document.]
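Description:
pCS2-BiNLS-fYap is a zebrafish expression plasmid built on the pCS2+ backbone (about 6.5 kb in total) that encodes "optofYap", an optogenetically controllable form of zebrafish Yap1, the transcriptional co-regulator at the end of the Hippo pathway. It is maintained in E. coli through a high-copy ColE1/pUC-type origin and selected with ampicillin via the bla gene. An f1 origin and remnants of the lac promoter/operator, lacI and lacZα region are also carried over from the backbone.

The coding region is a single fusion that begins with an N-terminal mCherry reporter, followed by a segment the automated annotation labels miniSOG, and then the Yap coding sequence. Because miniSOG is derived from a plant phototropin LOV2 domain, and the depositor notes that the design derives from the LINuS method for light-controlled nuclear import, this segment is most plausibly the light-sensing LOV2-type module. In LINuS designs, such a module cages a nuclear localisation signal in the dark and exposes it under blue light. The "BiNLS" in the name suggests a bipartite NLS, although no such feature is annotated. The Yap segment was matched by homology to chicken YAP1, but the catalogue record gives the species as D. rerio.

The cassette sits downstream of both the simian CMV IE94 enhancer/promoter and an SP6 promoter and is followed by an SV40 polyadenylation signal, with T7 and T3 promoters beyond it in the opposite orientation. This standard pCS2+ arrangement allows either direct expression from plasmid DNA in vertebrate cells or SP6 in vitro transcription of mRNA, commonly used for embryo injection. The construct's recorded purpose is expressing optofYap in zebrafish, where light can be used to control Yap's cellular localisation and function while mCherry reports its position.
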