Features (pLannotate 1.2.2; 17 found; start..end, strand, type, name):
    940..958     +  promoter       SP6 promoter: promoter for bacteriophage SP6 RNA polymerase
   1035..1742    +  CDS            mCherry: mCherry is a basic (constitutively fluorescent) red fluorescent protein published in 2004, derived from Discosoma sp.. It is reported to be a very rapidly-maturing monomer with low acid sensitivity.
   1791..2108    +  CDS            miniSOG: miniSOG is a basic (constitutively fluorescent) cyan fluorescent protein published in 2011, derived from Arabidopsis thaliana. It requires the cofactor flavin for fluorescence.
   2271..3461    +  CDS            YAP1 (fragment): YAP1_CHICK - Also known as YAP65. Experimental evidence at protein level: Swiss-Prot protein existence level 1. Transcriptional regulator which can act both as a coactivator and a corepressor and is the critical downstream regulatory target in the Hippo signaling pathway that plays a pivotal role in organ size control and tumor suppression by restricting proliferation and promoting apoptosis (By similarity). Plays a key role in tissue tension and 3D tissue shape by regulating cortical actomyosin network formation (By similarity). From Gallus gallus (Chicken).
   3483..3500    -  promoter       T7 promoter (fragment): promoter for bacteriophage T7 RNA polymerase
   3505..3639    -  polyA_signal   SV40 poly(A) signal: SV40 polyadenylation signal
   3752..3770    -  promoter       T3 promoter: promoter for bacteriophage T3 RNA polymerase
   3815..3831    -  protein_bind   lac operator: The lac repressor binds to the lac operator to inhibit transcription in E. coli. This inhibition can be relieved by adding lactose or isopropyl-β-D-thiogalactopyranoside (IPTG). lac repressor encoded by lacI
   3839..3869    -  promoter       lac promoter: promoter for the E. coli lac operon
   3884..3905    -  protein_bind   CAP binding site: CAP binding activates transcription in the presence of cAMP. E. coli catabolite activator protein
   3918..4010    -  CDS            lacI (fragment): lac repressor; lacI; The lac repressor binds to the lac operator to inhibit transcription in E. coli. This inhibition can be relieved by adding lactose or isopropyl-β-D-thiogalactopyranoside (IPTG).
   4193..4781    -  rep_origin     ori: high-copy-number ColE1/pMB1/pBR322/pUC origin of replication
   4952..5812    -  CDS            AmpR: β-lactamase; bla; confers resistance to ampicillin, carbenicillin, and related antibiotics
   5813..5917    -  promoter       AmpR promoter: bla
   5970..6398    -  rep_origin     f1 ori (sequence partly withheld): f1 bacteriophage origin of replication; arrow indicates direction of (+) strand synthesis
   6403..6469    -  CDS            lacZα (fragment): LacZα fragment of β-galactosidase; lacZ fragment
   6476..905     +  promoter       CMV IE94 promoter (across the origin): enhancer/promoter region of simian cytomegalovirus major immediate early transcription unit IE94
>Addgene plasmid #176623 | pCS2-BiNLS-fYap | addgene full sequence | sequence record 350060 | Addgene NGS Result
GGCGTATATGGACTCGTGCCAATTCAATATGGTGGATCTGGACCCCAGCCAATTCAATATGGCGGACTTG
GCACCATGCCAATTCAATATGGCGGACCTGGCACTGTGCCAACTGGGGAGGGGTCTACTTGGCACGGTGC
CAAGTTTGAGGAGGGGTCTTGGCCCTGTGCCAAGTCCGCCATATTGAATTGGCATGGTGCCAATAATGGC
GGCCATATTGGCTATATGCCAGGATCAATATATAGGCAATATCCAATATGGCCCTATGCCAATATGGCTA
TTGGCCAGGTTCAATACTATGTATTGGCCCTATGCCATATAGTATTCCATATATGGGTTTTCCTATTGAC
GTAGATAGCCCCTCCCAATGGGCGGTCCCATATACCATATATGGGGCTTCCTAATACCGCCCATAGCCAC
TCCCCCATTGACGTCAATGGTCTCTATATATGGTCTTTCCTATTGACGTCATATGGGCGGTCCTATTGAC
GTATATGGCGCCTCCCCCATTGACGTCAATTACGGTAAATGGCCCGCCTGGCTCAATGCCCATTGACGTC
AATAGGACCACCCACCATTGACGTCAATGGGATGGCTCATTGCCCATTCATATCCGTTCTCACGCCCCCT
ATTGACGTCAATGACGGTAAATGGCCCACTTGGCAGTACATCAATATCTATTAATAGTAACTTGGCAAGT
ACATTACTATTGGAAGTACGCCAGGGTACATTGGCAGTACTCCCATTGACGTCAATGGCGGTAAATGGCC
CGCGATGGCTGCCAAGTACATCCCCATTGACGTCAATGGGGAGGGGCAATGACGCAAATGGGCGTTCCAT
TGACGTAAATGGGCGGTAGGCGTGCCTAATGGGAGGTCTATATAAGCAATGCTCGTTTAGGGAACCGCCA
TTCTGCCTGGGGACGTCGGAGCAAGCTTGATTTAGGTGACACTATAGAATACAAGCTACTTGTTCTTTTT
GCAGGATCCCATCGATTCGAATTCATGTTAGCCTTGAAATTAGCAGGTCTTGATATCGTGAGCAAGGGCG
AGGAGGATAACATGGCCATCATCAAGGAGTTCATGCGCTTCAAGGTGCACATGGAGGGCTCCGTGAACGG
CCACGAGTTCGAGATCGAGGGCGAGGGCGAGGGCCGCCCCTACGAGGGCACCCAGACCGCCAAGCTGAAG
GTGACCAAGGGTGGCCCCCTGCCCTTCGCCTGGGACATCCTGTCCCCTCAGTTCATGTACGGCTCCAAGG
CCTACGTGAAGCACCCCGCCGACATCCCCGACTACTTGAAGCTGTCCTTCCCCGAGGGCTTCAAGTGGGA
GCGCGTGATGAACTTCGAGGACGGCGGCGTGGTGACCGTGACCCAGGACTCCTCCCTGCAGGACGGCGAG
TTCATCTACAAGGTGAAGCTGCGCGGCACCAACTTCCCCTCCGACGGCCCCGTAATGCAGAAGAAGACCA
TGGGCTGGGAGGCCTCCTCCGAGCGGATGTACCCCGAGGACGGCGCCCTGAAGGGCGAGATCAAGCAGAG
GCTGAAGCTGAAGGACGGCGGCCACTACGACGCTGAGGTCAAGACCACCTACAAGGCCAAGAAGCCCGTG
CAGCTGCCCGGCGCCTACAACGTCAACATCAAGTTGGACATCACCTCCCACAACGAGGACTACACCATCG
TGGAACAGTACGAACGCGCCGAGGGCCGCCACTCCACCGGCGGCATGGACGAGCTGTACAAGGGTGGATC
TGGAGGTTCAGGTGGAAGTTTGGCTACTACACTTGAACGTATTGAGAAGAACTTTGTCATTACTGACCCA
AGATTGCCAGATAATCCCATTATATTCGCGTCCGATAGTTTCTTGCAGTTGACAGAATATAGCCGTGAAG
AAATTTTGGGAAGAAACTGCAGGTTTCTACAAGGTCCTGAAACTGATCGCGCGACAGTGAGAAAAATTAG
AGATGCCATAGATAACCAAACAGAGGTCACTGTTCAGCTGATTAATTATACAAAGAGTGGTAAAAAGTTC
TGGAACCTCTTTCACTTGCAGCCTATGCGAGATCAGAAGGGAGATGTCCAGTACTTTATTGGGGTTCAGT
TGGATGGAACTGAGCATGTCCGAGATGCTGCCGAGAGAGAGGGAGTCATGCTGATTAAGAAAACTGCAGA
AAATATTGACGAGGCCGCAAAGAGACTGCCCGACGCCAACCTGGCAGCCGCAGCCAAGAAGAAAAAGCTG
GACCTCGAGATGGATCCGAACCAGCACAACCCTCCAGCCGGCCACCAGATCGTCCATGTTCGGGGAGACT
CCGAGACCGATCTGGAAGCTCTTTTTAACGCTGTGATGAACCCGAAAAACACCATCGTCCCCCCTTCCGT
GCCGATGAGGTTGAGAAAGCTGCCAGACTCATTCTTCACGCCGCCAGAGCCAAAGTCCCACTCCAGACAA
GCCAGTACAGATGCAGGTACTGCTGGTACCGTCACGCCCCATCACGTCCGGGCACACTCCTCACCTGCCT
CCCTGCAGCTGGGCGCAGTTTCTCCTGGTGCACTGACCAGCATGGGTCCAGCAAACGCCCCACCTCAGCA
CCTCCGCCAGTCCTCTTACGAGATACCCGATGACATGCCGCTGCCCCCAGGCTGGGAGATGGCCAAGACC
CCTTCGGGACAGAGATACTTCCTAAACCATAATGACCAGACGACCACCTGGCAGGACCCACGTAAAGCTC
TCCTTCAGATGAACCAGGCCGCCCCAGCCAGCCCAGTGCCTGTGCAGCAACAGAACATCATGAACCCAGC
CTCAGCAATGAACCAGCAGCGAATTTCCCAGAGTGCCCCAGTAAAGCAAGGCTCCCAGTTGCCCTCCAGC
CCACAGAGTGGAGTGATGAGTGGAAACAACCCCATCCGACTGCAGCAGATCCACATAGAGAAGGAGAGAC
TGAGGATCAAACAAGAGCTCCTTCGCCAGAGACCTCAGGAGCTCGCCCTCAGAAACCAGCTGCCAACCAG
CATGGAGCAGGATGGCGGCACCCAAAACCCTGTGTCTTCACCTGGTATGGGCCAAGACGCCCGTAACATG
ACCACCAACAGCTCTGACCCTTTCTTGAACAGCGGGACATATCACTCTAGAGACGAGAGCACAGACAGTG
GCCTGAGCATGAGCAGTTACAGCGTCCCTCGCACTCCAGACGACTTCCTCAACAGTGTGGATGAGATGGA
GACAGGTGACACCCTCGGCCCCAGCTCAATGGCAACACAGCCCAGCCGATTCCCCGACTACCTAGACGCC
ATCCCGGGCACGGACGTGGACCTAGGCACCCTTGAGGGCGAGAGCATGGCGGTGGAGGGCGAGGAGCTGA
TGCCCAGCCTGCAGGAAGCCCTAAGCTCCGACATCCTCAACGACATGGAGTCAGTGCTGGCAGCTACCAA
GATCGACAAGGAGAACTTTCTAACCTGGCTATAGTAGCTCGAGCCTCTAGAACTATAGTGAGTCGTATTA
CGTAGATCCAGACATGATAAGATACATTGATGAGTTTGGACAAACCACAACTAGAATGCAGTGAAAAAAA
TGCTTTATTTGTGAAATTTGTGATGCTATTGCTTTATTTGTAACCATTATAAGCTGCAATAAACAAGTTA
ACAACAACAATTGCATTCATTTTATGTTTCAGGTTCAGGGGGAGGTGTGGGAGGTTTTTTAATTCGCGGC
CGCGGCGCCAATGCATTGGGCCCGGTACCCAGCTTTTGTTCCCTTTAGTGAGGGTTAATTGCGCGCTTGG
CGTAATCATGGTCATAGCTGTTTCCTGTGTGAAATTGTTATCCGCTCACAATTCCACACAACATACGAGC
CGGGAGCATAAAGTGTAAAGCCTGGGGTGCCTAATGAGTGAGCTAACTCACATTAATTGCGTTGCGCTCA
CTGCCCGCTTTCCAGTCGGGAAACCTGTCGTGCCAGCTGCATTAATGAATCGGCCAACGCGCGGGGAGAG
GCGGTTTGCGTATTGGGCGCTCTTCCGCTTCCTCGCTCACTGACTCGCTGCGCTCGGTCGTTCGGCTGCG
GCGAGCGGTATCAGCTCACTCAAAGGCGGTAATACGGTTATCCACAGAATCAGGGGATAACGCAGGAAAG
AACATGTGAGCAAAAGGCCAGCAAAAGGCCAGGAACCGTAAAAAGGCCGCGTTGCTGGCGTTTTTCCATA
GGCTCCGCCCCCCTGACGAGCATCACAAAAATCGACGCTCAAGTCAGAGGTGGCGAAACCCGACAGGACT
ATAAAGATACCAGGCGTTTCCCCCTGGAAGCTCCCTCGTGCGCTCTCCTGTTCCGACCCTGCCGCTTACC
GGATACCTGTCCGCCTTTCTCCCTTCGGGAAGCGTGGCGCTTTCTCATAGCTCACGCTGTAGGTATCTCA
GTTCGGTGTAGGTCGTTCGCTCCAAGCTGGGCTGTGTGCACGAACCCCCCGTTCAGCCCGACCGCTGCGC
CTTATCCGGTAACTATCGTCTTGAGTCCAACCCGGTAAGACACGACTTATCGCCACTGGCAGCAGCCACT
GGTAACAGGATTAGCAGAGCGAGGTATGTAGGCGGTGCTACAGAGTTCTTGAAGTGGTGGCCTAACTACG
GCTACACTAGAAGAACAGTATTTGGTATCTGCGCTCTGCTGAAGCCAGTTACCTTCGGAAAAAGAGTTGG
TAGCTCTTGATCCGGCAAACAAACCACCGCTGGTAGCGGTGGTTTTTTTGTTTGCAAGCAGCAGATTACG
CGCAGAAAAAAAGGATCTCAAGAAGATCCTTTGATCTTTTCTACGGGGTCTGACGCTCAGTGGAACGAAA
ACTCACGTTAAGGGATTTTGGTCATGAGATTATCAAAAAGGATCTTCACCTAGATCCTTTTAAATTAAAA
ATGAAGTTTTAAATCAATCTAAAGTATATATGAGTAAACTTGGTCTGACAGTTACCAATGCTTAATCAGT
GAGGCACCTATCTCAGCGATCTGTCTATTTCGTTCATCCATAGTTGCCTGACTCCCCGTCGTGTAGATAA
CTACGATACGGGAGGGCTTACCATCTGGCCCCAGTGCTGCAATGATACCGCGAGACCCACGCTCACCGGC
TCCAGATTTATCAGCAATAAACCAGCCAGCCGGAAGGGCCGAGCGCAGAAGTGGTCCTGCAACTTTATCC
GCCTCCATCCAGTCTATTAATTGTTGCCGGGAAGCTAGAGTAAGTAGTTCGCCAGTTAATAGTTTGCGCA
ACGTTGTTGCCATTGCTACAGGCATCGTGGTGTCACGCTCGTCGTTTGGTATGGCTTCATTCAGCTCCGG
TTCCCAACGATCAAGGCGAGTTACATGATCCCCCATGTTGTGCAAAAAAGCGGTTAGCTCCTTCGGTCCT
CCGATCGTTGTCAGAAGTAAGTTGGCCGCAGTGTTATCACTCATGGTTATGGCAGCACTGCATAATTCTC
TTACTGTCATGCCATCCGTAAGATGCTTTTCTGTGACTGGTGAGTACTCAACCAAGTCATTCTGAGAATA
GTGTATGCGGCGACCGAGTTGCTCTTGCCCGGCGTCAATACGGGATAATACCGCGCCACATAGCAGAACT
TTAAAAGTGCTCATCATTGGAAAACGTTCTTCGGGGCGAAAACTCTCAAGGATCTTACCGCTGTTGAGAT
CCAGTTCGATGTAACCCACTCGTGCACCCAACTGATCTTCAGCATCTTTTACTTTCACCAGCGTTTCTGG
GTGAGCAAAAACAGGAAGGCAAAATGCCGCAAAAAAGGGAATAAGGGCGACACGGAAATGTTGAATACTC
ATACTCTTCCTTTTTCAATATTATTGAAGCATTTATCAGGGTTATTGTCTCATGAGCGGATACATATTTG
AATGTATTTAGAAAAATAAACAAATAGGGGTTCCGCGCACATTTCCCCGAAAAGTGCCACCTAAATTGTA
AGCGTTAATATTTTGTTAAAATTCGCGTTAAATTTTTGTTAAATCAGCTCATTTTTTAACCAATAGGCCG
AAATCGGCAAAATCCCTTATAAATCAAAAGAATAGACCGAGATAGGGT
[37 nt withheld, positions 6069-6105]
AAAGAACGTGGACTCCAACGTCAAAGG
[49 nt withheld, positions 6133-6181]
T
[91 nt withheld, positions 6183-6273]
G
[124 nt withheld, positions 6275-6398]
CCCATTCGCCATTCAGGCTGCGCAACTGTTGGGAAGGGCGATCGGTGCGGGCCTCTTCGCTATTACGCCA
GTCGACCGCCAATTCAATATGGCGTATATGGACTCATGCCAATTCAATATGGTGGATCTGGACCTGTGCC
AATTCAATAT
